>Addgene plasmid #208090 | pLV_PGK_LTB4R(T308A,S310A) | addgene full sequence | sequence record 410835 | Addgene NGS Result
AGGAGCTTTGTTCCTTGGGTTCTTGGGAGCAGCAGGAAGCACTATGGGCGCAGCGTCAATGACGCTGACG
GTACAGGCCAGACAATTATTGTCTGGTATAGTGCAGCAGCAGAACAATTTGCTGAGGGCTATTGAGGCGC
AACAGCATCTGTTGCAACTCACAGTCTGGGGCATCAAGCAGCTCCAGGCAAGAATCCTGGCTGTGGAAAG
ATACCTAAAGGATCAACAGCTCCTGGGGATTTGGGGTTGCTCTGGAAAACTCATTTGCACCACTGCTGTG
CCTTGGAATGCTAGTTGGAGTAATAAATCTCTGGAACAGATTTGGAATCACACGACCTGGATGGAGTGGG
ACAGAGAAATTAACAATTACACAAGCTTAATACACTCCTTAATTGAAGAATCGCAAAACCAGCAAGAAAA
GAATGAACAAGAATTATTGGAATTAGATAAATGGGCAAGTTTGTGGAATTGGTTTAACATAACAAATTGG
CTGTGGTATATAAAATTATTCATAATGATAGTAGGAGGCTTGGTAGGTTTAAGAATAGTTTTTGCTGTAC
TTTCTATAGTGAATAGAGTTAGGCAGGGATATTCACCATTATCGTTTCAGACCCACCTCCCAACCCCGAG
GGGACCCGACAGGCCCGAAGGAATAGAAGAAGAAGGTGGAGAGAGAGACAGAGACAGATCCATTCGATTA
GTGAACGGATCTCGACGGTATCGCCTTTAAAAGAAAAGGGGGGATTGGGGGGTACAGTGCAGGGGAAAGA
ATAGTAGACATAATAGCAACAGACATACAAACTAAAGAATTACAAAAACAAATTACAAAAATTCAAAATT
TTCGGGTTTATTACAGGGACAGCAGAGATCCAGTTTATCGATCCACGGGGTTGGGGTTGCGCCTTTTCCA
AGGCAGCCCTGGGTTTGCGCAGGGACGCGGCTGCTCTGGGCGTGGTTCCGGGAAACGCAGCGGCGCCGAC
CCTGGGTCTCGCACATTCTTCACGTCCGTTCGCAGCGTCACCCGGATCTTCGCCGCTACCCTTGTGGGCC
CCCCGGCGACGCTTCCTGCTCCGCCCCTAAGTCGGGAAGGTTCCTTGCGGTTCGCGGCGTGCCGGACGTG
ACAAACGGAAGCCGCACGTCTCACTAGTACCCTCGCAGACGGACAGCGCCAGGGAGCAATGGCAGCGCGC
CGACCGCGATGGGCTGTGGCCAATAGCGGCTGCTCAGCAGGGCGCGCCGAGAGCAGCGGCCGGGAAGGGG
CGGTGCGGGAGGCGGGGTGTGGGGCGGTAGTGTGGGCCCTGTTCCTGCCCGCGCGGTGTTCCGCATTCTG
CAAGCCTCCGGAGCGCACGTCGGCAGTCGGCTCCCTCGTTGACCGAATCACCGACCTCTCTCCCCAGGAC
GCGGGATCCGCCACCATGAACACTACATCTTCTGCAGCACCCCCCTCACTAGGTGTAGAGTTCATCTCTC
TGCTGGCTATCATCCTGCTGTCAGTGGCGCTGGCTGTGGGGCTTCCCGGCAACAGCTTTGTGGTGTGGAG
TATCCTGAAAAGGATGCAGAAGCGCTCTGTCACTGCCCTGATGGTGCTGAACCTGGCCCTGGCCGACCTG
GCCGTATTGCTCACTGCTCCCTTTTTCCTTCACTTCCTGGCCCAAGGCACCTGGAGTTTTGGACTGGCTG
GTTGCCGCCTGTGTCACTATGTCTGCGGAGTCAGCATGTACGCCAGCGTCCTGCTTATCACGGCCATGAG
TCTAGACCGCTCACTGGCGGTGGCCCGCCCCTTTGTGTCCCAGAAGCTACGCACCAAGGCGATGGCCCGG
CGGGTGCTGGCAGGCATCTGGGTGTTGTCCTTTCTGCTGGCCACACCCGTCCTCGCGTACCGCACAGTAG
TGCCCTGGAAAACGAACATGAGCCTGTGCTTCCCGCGGTACCCCAGCGAAGGGCACCGGGCCTTCCATCT
AATCTTCGAGGCTGTCACGGGCTTCCTGCTGCCCTTCCTGGCTGTGGTGGCCAGCTACTCGGACATAGGG
CGTCGGCTACAGGCCCGGCGCTTCCGCCGCAGCCGCCGCACCGGCCGCCTGGTGGTGCTCATCATCCTGA
CCTTCGCCGCCTTCTGGCTGCCCTACCACGTGGTGAACCTGGCTGAGGCGGGCCGCGCGCTGGCCGGCCA
GGCCGCCGGGTTAGGGCTCGTGGGGAAGCGGCTGAGCCTGGCCCGCAACGTGCTCATCGCACTCGCCTTC
CTGAGCAGCAGCGTGAACCCCGTGCTGTACGCGTGCGCCGGCGGCGGCCTGCTGCGCTCGGCGGGCGTGG
GCTTCGTCGCCAAGCTGCTGGAGGGCGCGGGCGCCGAGGCGTCCAGCACGCGCCGCGGGGGCAGCCTGGG
CCAGACCGCTAGGAGCGGCCCCGCCGCTCTGGAGCCCGGCCCTTCCGAGAGCCTCACTGCCTCCAGCCCT
CTCAAGTTAAACGAACTGAACTAAGCGGCCGCTCTAGAGTCGACGGGCCGCGGTAACAATTGTTAACTAA
CTTAAGCTAGCAACGGTTTCCCTCTAGCGGGATCAATTCCGCCCCCCCCCCCTAACGTTACTGGCCGAAG
CCGCTTGGAATAAGGCCGGTGTGCGTTTGTCTATATGTTATTTTCCACCATATTGCCGTCTTTTGGCAAT
GTGAGGGCCCGGAAACCTGGCCCTGTCTTCTTGACGAGCATTCCTAGGGGTCTTTCCCCTCTCGCCAAAG
GAATGCAAGGTCTGTTGAATGTCGTGAAGGAAGCAGTTCCTCTGGAAGCTTCTTGAAGACAAACAACGTC
TGTAGCGACCCTTTGCAGGCAGCGGAACCCCCCACCTGGCGACAGGTGCCTCTGCGGCCAAAAGCCACGT
GTATAAGATACACCTGCAAAGGCGGCACAACCCCAGTGCCACGTTGTGAGTTGGATAGTTGTGGAAAGAG
TCAAATGGCTCTCCTCAAGCGTATTCAACAAGGGGCTGAAGGATGCCCAGAAGGTACCCCATTGTATGGG
ATCTGATCTGGGGCCTCGGTGCACATGCTTTACATGTGTTTAGTCGAGGTTAAAAAAACGTCTAGGCCCC
CCGAACCACGGGGACGTGGTTTTCCTTTGAAAAACACGATAATACCATGAAAAAGCCTGAACTCACCGCG
ACGTCTGTCGAGAAGTTTCTGATCGAAAAGTTCGACAGCGTCTCCGACCTGATGCAGCTCTCGGAGGGCG
AAGAATCTCGTGCTTTCAGCTTCGATGTAGGAGGGCGTGGATATGTCCTGCGGGTAAATAGCTGCGCCGA
TGGTTTCTACAAAGATCGTTATGTTTATCGGCACTTTGCATCGGCCGCGCTCCCGATTCCGGAAGTGCTT
GACATTGGGGAATTCAGCGAGAGCCTGACCTATTGCATCTCCCGCCGTGCACAGGGTGTCACGTTGCAAG
ACCTGCCTGAAACCGAACTGCCCGCTGTTCTGCAGCCGGTCGCGGAGGCCATGGATGCGATCGCTGCGGC
CGATCTTAGCCAGACGAGCGGGTTCGGCCCATTCGGACCGCAAGGAATCGGTCAATACACTACATGGCGT
GATTTCATATGCGCGATTGCTGATCCCCATGTGTATCACTGGCAAACTGTGATGGACGACACCGTCAGTG
CGTCCGTCGCGCAGGCTCTCGATGAGCTGATGCTTTGGGCCGAGGACTGCCCCGAAGTCCGGCACCTCGT
GCACGCGGATTTCGGCTCCAACAATGTCCTGACGGACAATGGCCGCATAACAGCGGTCATTGACTGGAGC
GAGGCGATGTTCGGGGATTCCCAATACGAGGTCGCCAACATCTTCTTCTGGAGGCCGTGGTTGGCTTGTA
TGGAGCAGCAGACGCGCTACTTCGAGCGGAGGCATCCGGAGCTTGCAGGATCGCCGCGGCTCCGGGCGTA
TATGCTCCGCATTGGTCTTGACCAACTCTATCAGAGCTTGGTTGACGGCAATTTCGATGATGCAGCTTGG
GCGCAGGGTCGATGCGACGCAATCGTCCGATCCGGAGCCGGGACTGTCGGGCGTACACAAATCGCCCGCA
GAAGCGCGGCCGTCTGGACCGATGGCTGTGTAGAAGTACTCGCCGATAGTGGAAACCGACGCCCCAGCAC
TCGTCCGAGGGCAAAGGAATAGCCCGGGCGGGGCGCGTCTGGAACAATCAACCTCTGGATTACAAAATTT
GTGAAAGATTGACTGGTATTCTTAACTATGTTGCTCCTTTTACGCTATGTGGATACGCTGCTTTAATGCC
TTTGTATCATGCTATTGCTTCCCGTATGGCTTTCATTTTCTCCTCCTTGTATAAATCCTGGTTGCTGTCT
CTTTATGAGGAGTTGTGGCCCGTTGTCAGGCAACGTGGCGTGGTGTGCACTGTGTTTGCTGACGCAACCC
CCACTGGTTGGGGCATTGCCACCACCTGTCAGCTCCTTTCCGGGACTTTCGCTTTCCCCCTCCCTATTGC
CACGGCGGAACTCATCGCCGCCTGCCTTGCCCGCTGCTGGACAGGGGCTCGGCTGTTGGGCACTGACAAT
TCCGTGGTGTTGTCGGGGAAGCTGACGTCCTTTCCATGGCTGCTCGCCTGTGTTGCCACCTGGATTCTGC
GCGGGACGTCCTTCTGCTACGTCCCTTCGGCCCTCAATCCAGCGGACCTTCCTTCCCGCGGCCTGCTGCC
GGCTCTGCGGCCTCTTCCGCGTCTTCGCCTTCGCCCTCAGACGAGTCGGATCTCCCTTTGGGCCGCCTCC
CCGCCTGGAATTAATTCTGCAGTCGAGACCTAGAAAAACATGGAGCAATCACAAGTAGCAATACAGCAGC
TACCAATGCTGATTGTGCCTGGCTAGAAGCACAAGAGGAGGAGGAGGTGGGTTTTCCAGTCACACCTCAG
GTACCTTTAAGACCAATGACTTACAAGGCAGCTGTAGATCTTAGCCACTTTTTAAAAGAAAAGAGGGGAC
TGGAAGGGCTAATTCACTCCCAACGAAGACAAGATATCCTTGATCTGTGGATCTACCACACACAAGGCTA
CTTCCCTGATTAGCAGAACTACACACCAGGGCCAGGGGTCAGATATCCACTGACCTTTGGATGGTGCTAC
AAGCTAGTACCAGTTGAGCCAGATAAGGTAGAAGAGGCCAATAAAGGAGAGAACACCAGCTTGTTACACC
CTGTGAGCCTGCATGGGATGGATGACCCGGAGAGAGAAGTGTTAGAGTGGAGGTTTGACAGCCGCCTAGC
ATTTCATCACGTGGCCCGAGAGCTGCATCCGGAGTACTTCAAGAACTGCTGATATCGAGCTTGCTACAAG
GGACTTTCCGCTGGGGACTTTCCAGGGAGGCGTGGCCTGGGCGGGACTGGGGAGTGGCGAGCCCTCAGAT
CCTGCATATAAGCAGCTGCTTTTTGCCTGTACTGGGTCTCTCTGGTTAGACCAGATCTGAGCCTGGGAGC
TCTCTGGCTAACTAGGGAACCCACTGCTTAAGCCTCAATAAAGCTTGCCTTGAGTGCTTCAAGTAGTGTG
TGCCCGTCTGTTGTGTGACTCTGGTAACTAGAGATCCCTCAGACCCTTTTAGTCAGTGTGGAAAATCTCT
AGCAGTAGTAGTTCATGTCATCTTATTATTCAGTATTTATAACTTGCAAAGAAATGAATATCAGAGAGTG
AGAGGCCTTGACATTGCTAGCGTTTACCGTCGACCTCTAGCTAGAGCTTGGCGTAATCATGGTCATAGCT
GTTTCCTGTGTGAAATTGTTATCCGCTCACAATTCCACACAACATACGAGCCGGAAGCATAAAGTGTAAA
GCCTGGGGTGCCTAATGAGTGAGCTAACTCACATTAATTGCGTTGCGCTCACTGCCCGCTTTCCAGTCGG
GAAACCTGTCGTGCCAGCTGCATTAATGAATCGGCCAACGCGCGGGGAGAGGCGGTTTGCGTATTGGGCG
CTCTTCCGCTTCCTCGCTCACTGACTCGCTGCGCTCGGTCGTTCGGCTGCGGCGAGCGGTATCAGCTCAC
TCAAAGGCGGTAATACGGTTATCCACAGAATCAGGGGATAACGCAGGAAAGAACATGTGAGCAAAAGGCC
AGCAAAAGGCCAGGAACCGTAAAAAGGCCGCGTTGCTGGCGTTTTTCCATAGGCTCCGCCCCCCTGACGA
GCATCACAAAAATCGACGCTCAAGTCAGAGGTGGCGAAACCCGACAGGACTATAAAGATACCAGGCGTTT
CCCCCTGGAAGCTCCCTCGTGCGCTCTCCTGTTCCGACCCTGCCGCTTACCGGATACCTGTCCGCCTTTC
TCCCTTCGGGAAGCGTGGCGCTTTCTCATAGCTCACGCTGTAGGTATCTCAGTTCGGTGTAGGTCGTTCG
CTCCAAGCTGGGCTGTGTGCACGAACCCCCCGTTCAGCCCGACCGCTGCGCCTTATCCGGTAACTATCGT
CTTGAGTCCAACCCGGTAAGACACGACTTATCGCCACTGGCAGCAGCCACTGGTAACAGGATTAGCAGAG
CGAGGTATGTAGGCGGTGCTACAGAGTTCTTGAAGTGGTGGCCTAACTACGGCTACACTAGAAGAACAGT
ATTTGGTATCTGCGCTCTGCTGAAGCCAGTTACCTTCGGAAAAAGAGTTGGTAGCTCTTGATCCGGCAAA
CAAACCACCGCTGGTAGCGGTGGTTTTTTTGTTTGCAAGCAGCAGATTACGCGCAGAAAAAAAGGATCTC
AAGAAGATCCTTTGATCTTTTCTACGGGGTCTGACGCTCAGTGGAACGAAAACTCACGTTAAGGGATTTT
GGTCATGAGATTATCAAAAAGGATCTTCACCTAGATCCTTTTAAATTAAAAATGAAGTTTTAAATCAATC
TAAAGTATATATGAGTAAACTTGGTCTGACAGTTACCAATGCTTAATCAGTGAGGCACCTATCTCAGCGA
TCTGTCTATTTCGTTCATCCATAGTTGCCTGACTCCCCGTCGTGTAGATAACTACGATACGGGAGGGCTT
ACCATCTGGCCCCAGTGCTGCAATGATACCGCGAGACCCACGCTCACCGGCTCCAGATTTATCAGCAATA
AACCAGCCAGCCGGAAGGGCCGAGCGCAGAAGTGGTCCTGCAACTTTATCCGCCTCCATCCAGTCTATTA
ATTGTTGCCGGGAAGCTAGAGTAAGTAGTTCGCCAGTTAATAGTTTGCGCAACGTTGTTGCCATTGCTAC
AGGCATCGTGGTGTCACGCTCGTCGTTTGGTATGGCTTCATTCAGCTCCGGTTCCCAACGATCAAGGCGA
GTTACATGATCCCCCATGTTGTGCAAAAAAGCGGTTAGCTCCTTCGGTCCTCCGATCGTTGTCAGAAGTA
AGTTGGCCGCAGTGTTATCACTCATGGTTATGGCAGCACTGCATAATTCTCTTACTGTCATGCCATCCGT
AAGATGCTTTTCTGTGACTGGTGAGTACTCAACCAAGTCATTCTGAGAATAGTGTATGCGGCGACCGAGT
TGCTCTTGCCCGGCGTCAATACGGGATAATACCGCGCCACATAGCAGAACTTTAAAAGTGCTCATCATTG
GAAAACGTTCTTCGGGGCGAAAACTCTCAAGGATCTTACCGCTGTTGAGATCCAGTTCGATGTAACCCAC
TCGTGCACCCAACTGATCTTCAGCATCTTTTACTTTCACCAGCGTTTCTGGGTGAGCAAAAACAGGAAGG
CAAAATGCCGCAAAAAAGGGAATAAGGGCGACACGGAAATGTTGAATACTCATACTCTTCCTTTTTCAAT
ATTATTGAAGCATTTATCAGGGTTATTGTCTCATGAGCGGATACATATTTGAATGTATTTAGAAAAATAA
ACAAATAGGGGTTCCGCGCACATTTCCCCGAAAAGTGCCACCTGACGTCGACGGATCGGGAGATCAACTT
GTTTATTGCAGCTTATAATGGTTACAAATAAAGCAATAGCATCACAAATTTCACAAATAAAGCATTTTTT
TCACTGCATTCTAGTTGTGGTTTGTCCAAACTCATCAATGTATCTTATCATGTCTGGATCAACTGGATAA
CTCAAGCTAACCAAAATCATCCCAAACTTCCCACCCCATACCCTATTACCACTGCCAATTACCTGTGGTT
TCATTTACTCTAAACCTGTGATTCCTCTGAATTATTTTCATTTTAAAGAAATTGTATTTGTTAAATATGT
ACTACAAACTTAGTAGTTGGAAGGGCTAATTCACTCCCAAAGAAGACAAGATATCCTTGATCTGTGGATC
TACCACACACAAGGCTACTTCCCTGATTAGCAGAACTACACACCAGGGCCAGGGGTCAGATATCCACTGA
CCTTTGGATGGTGCTACAAGCTAGTACCAGTTGAGCCAGATAAGGTAGAAGAGGCCAATAAAGGAGAGAA
CACCAGCTTGTTACACCCTGTGAGCCTGCATGGGATGGATGACCCGGAGAGAGAAGTGTTAGAGTGGAGG
TTTGACAGCCGCCTAGCATTTCATCACGTGGCCCGAGAGCTGCATCCGGAGTACTTCAAGAACTGCTGAT
ATCGAGCTTGCTACAAGGGACTTTCCGCTGGGGACTTTCCAGGGAGGCGTGGCCTGGGCGGGACTGGGGA
GTGGCGAGCCCTCAGATCCTGCATATAAGCAGCTGCTTTTTGCCTGTACTGGGTCTCTCTGGTTAGACCA
GATCTGAGCCTGGGAGCTCTCTGGCTAACTAGGGAACCCACTGCTTAAGCCTCAATAAAGCTTGCCTTGA
GTGCTTCAAGTAGTGTGTGCCCGTCTGTTGTGTGACTCTGGTAACTAGAGATCCCTCAGACCCTTTTAGT
CAGTGTGGAAAATCTCTAGCAGTGGCGCCCGAACAGGGACTTGAAAGCGAAAGGGAAACCAGAGGAGCTC
TCTCGACGCAGGACTCGGCTTGCTGAAGCGCGCACGGCAAGAGGCGAGGGGCGGCGACTGGTGAGTACGC
CAAAAATTTTGACTAGCGGAGGCTAGAAGGAGAGAGATGGGTGCGAGAGCGTCAGTATTAAGCGGGGGAG
AATTAGATCGCGATGGGAAAAAATTCGGTTAAGGCCAGGGGGAAAGAAAAAATATAAATTAAAACATATA
GTATGGGCAAGCAGGGAGCTAGAACGATTCGCAGTTAATCCTGGCCTGTTAGAAACATCAGAAGGCTGTA
GACAAATACTGGGACAGCTACAACCATCCCTTCAGACAGGATCAGAAGAACTTAGATCATTATATAATAC
AGTAGCAACCCTCTATTGTGTGCATCAAAGGATAGAGATAAAAGACACCAAGGAAGCTTTAGACAAGATA
GAGGAAGAGCAAAACAAAAGTAAGACCACCGCACAGCAAGCGGCCGGCCGCTGATCTTCAGACCTGGAGG
AGGAGATATGAGGGACAATTGGAGAAGTGAATTATATAAATATAAAGTAGTAAAAATTGAACCATTAGGA
GTAGCACCCACCAAGGCAAAGAGAAGAGTGGTGCAGAGAGAAAAAAGAGCAGTGGGAAT
Features (pLannotate 1.2.2; 23 found; start..end, strand, type, name):
      1..234     +  misc_feature   RRE: The Rev response element (RRE) of HIV-1 allows for Rev-dependent mRNA export from the nucleus to the cytoplasm.
    611..711     +  CDS            Rev (fragment): human immunodeficiency virus 1 (HIV-1) Rev protein; rev; enhances nuclear export of unspliced and incompletely spliced viral mRNAs
    726..841     +  misc_feature   cPPT/CTS: central polypurine tract and central termination sequence of HIV-1 (lacking the first T)
    887..1397    +  promoter       hPGK promoter: human phosphoglycerate kinase 1 promoter
   1416..2471    +  CDS            LTB4R: LT4R1_HUMAN - Also known as BLT, BLT1, BLTR, CMKRL1, GPR16, P2RY7. Experimental evidence at protein level: Swiss-Prot protein existence level 1. Receptor for extracellular ATP > UTP and ADP. The activity of this receptor is mediated by G proteins which activate a phosphatidylinositol-calcium second messenger system. May be the cardiac P2Y receptor involved in the regulation of cardiac muscle contraction through modulation of L-type calcium currents. Is a receptor for leukotriene B4, a potent chemoattractant involved in inflammation and immune response. From Homo sapiens (Human).
   2563..3124    +  misc_feature   IRES: internal ribosome entry site (IRES) of the encephalomyocarditis virus (EMCV)
   3127..4152    +  CDS            HygR: aminoglycoside phosphotransferase from E. coli; aph(4)-Ia; confers resistance to hygromycin
   4176..4764    +  misc_feature   WPRE: woodchuck hepatitis virus posttranscriptional regulatory element
   4781..5299    +  CDS            nef (fragment): NEF_HV1BR - Experimental evidence at protein level: Swiss-Prot protein existence level 1. Extracellular Nef protein targets CD4(+) T-lymphocytes for apoptosis by interacting with CXCR4 surface receptors (PubMed:14990729). From Human immunodeficiency virus type 1 group M subtype B (isolate BRU/LAI) (HIV-1).
   5347..5604    +  LTR            5' LTR (truncated): truncated 5' long terminal repeat (LTR) from HIV-1
   5756..5772    -  protein_bind   lac operator: The lac repressor binds to the lac operator to inhibit transcription in E. coli. This inhibition can be relieved by adding lactose or isopropyl-β-D-thiogalactopyranoside (IPTG). lac repressor encoded by lacI
   5780..5810    -  promoter       lac promoter: promoter for the E. coli lac operon
   5825..5846    -  protein_bind   CAP binding site: CAP binding activates transcription in the presence of cAMP. E. coli catabolite activator protein
   5859..5951    -  CDS            lacI (fragment): lac repressor; lacI; The lac repressor binds to the lac operator to inhibit transcription in E. coli. This inhibition can be relieved by adding lactose or isopropyl-β-D-thiogalactopyranoside (IPTG).
   6134..6722    -  rep_origin     ori: high-copy-number ColE1/pMB1/pBR322/pUC origin of replication
   6893..7753    -  CDS            AmpR: β-lactamase; bla; confers resistance to ampicillin, carbenicillin, and related antibiotics
   7754..7858    -  promoter       AmpR promoter: bla
   7906..8040    +  polyA_signal   SV40 poly(A) signal: SV40 polyadenylation signal
   8207..8536    +  CDS            nef (fragment): NEF_HV1BR - Experimental evidence at protein level: Swiss-Prot protein existence level 1. Extracellular Nef protein targets CD4(+) T-lymphocytes for apoptosis by interacting with CXCR4 surface receptors (PubMed:14990729). From Human immunodeficiency virus type 1 group M subtype B (isolate BRU/LAI) (HIV-1).
   8584..8841    +  LTR            5' LTR (truncated): truncated 5' long terminal repeat (LTR) from HIV-1
   8888..9013    +  misc_feature   HIV-1 Ψ: packaging signal of human immunodeficiency virus type 1
   8997..9335    +  CDS            HIV-1 gag (fragment): gag protein from human immunodeficiency virus 1; gag
   9334..9507    +  CDS            env (fragment): ENV_HV1W1 - Experimental evidence at protein level: Swiss-Prot protein existence level 1. [Transmembrane protein gp41]: Acts as a class I viral fusion protein. Under the current model, the protein has at least 3 conformational states: pre-fusion native state, pre-hairpin intermediate state, and post-fusion hairpin state. During fusion of viral and target intracellular membranes, the coiled coil regions (heptad repeats) assume a trimer-of-hairpins structure, positioning the fusion peptide in close proximity to the C-terminal region of the ectodomain. The formation of this structure appears to d
