[The description below was written by a language model from this plasmid's Addgene catalogue record and pLannotate feature annotations shown in this document.]
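Description:
pLV_PGK_LTB4R(T308A,S310A) is a second-generation lentiviral transfer plasmid of about 9.5 kb for stable expression of a mutant human leukotriene B4 receptor (LTB4R, also called BLT1) in mammalian cells. It is propagated in E. coli through a high-copy ColE1/pUC-type origin with ampicillin selection (AmpR under its own bla promoter). The recommended recombination-reduced host strain reflects the repeated LTR sequences typical of lentiviral backbones. The viral framework annotated in the sequence comprises two HIV-1 LTR regions (both labelled by the annotation tool as truncated 5' LTRs, each preceded by a nef fragment), the Ψ packaging signal with adjoining gag and env fragments, the Rev response element for Rev-dependent nuclear export of the genomic RNA, and the cPPT/CTS, which aids nuclear import of the reverse-transcribed genome. Packaging functions are not encoded and must be supplied in trans.

The payload is a single bicistronic transcription unit. The human PGK promoter drives the roughly 1.06 kb LTB4R coding sequence carrying the T308A and S310A substitutions, inserted by Gibson assembly between retained BamHI and NotI sites. This is followed by an EMCV IRES and the hygromycin phosphotransferase gene, so that hygromycin resistance in transduced cells is coupled to the same mRNA as the receptor. A downstream WPRE enhances transcript stability and expression. No epitope tag or fluorescent reporter is annotated. The record does not explain the functional rationale for the two alanine substitutions. The associated work concerns signalling dynamics of neutrophil chemoattractant receptors, which suggests use in comparing the mutant receptor's signalling with that of wild-type LTB4R in stably transduced cells.
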