Addgene plasmid #208090: pLV_PGK_LTB4R(T308A,S310A)
Purpose: Mammalian expression of the human LTB4 receptor LTB4R with the T308A and S310A mutations.
Depositing lab: Sean R Collins. Depositing organization: University of California, Davis. Publication: Signaling dynamics distinguish high- and low-priority neutrophil chemoattractant receptors. Lundgren SM, Rocha-Gregg BL, Akdogan E, Mysore MN, Hayes S, Collins SR. Sci Signal. 2023 Oct 3;16(805):eadd1845. doi: 10.1126/scisignal.add1845. Epub 2023 Oct 3. PubMed 37788324.
Backbone
  Vector backbone: pLenti 2nd gen
  Vector type: Mammalian Expression, Lentiviral
  Selectable markers: Hygromycin
Growth in bacteria
  Bacterial resistance: Ampicillin, 100 μg/mL
  Growth temperature: 30°C
  Growth strain: NEB Stable
  Copy number: Unknown
Gene/Insert
  Gene/Insert name: LTB4R(T308A,S310A) (alt name: LTB4R)
  Species: H. sapiens (human)
  Insert size (bp): 1059
  Mutation: T308A, S310A
  Entrez Gene: LTB4R (a.k.a. BLT1, BLTR, CMKRL1, GPR16, LTB4R1, LTBR1, P2RY7, P2Y7)
  Promoter: PGK
  Cloning method: Gibson Cloning
  Sequencing primers: 5′ tgttccgcattctgcaagc; 3′ cctcacattgccaaaagacg
Resource information
  A portion of this plasmid was derived from a plasmid made by: The wild-type LTB4R sequence was obtained from the Harvard plasmid repository (plasmid #HsCD00003892)
Terms and licenses: Academic/Nonprofit Terms; Industry Terms: Not Available to Industry
Depositor comments: 5' Cloning Site: BamHI (not destroyed); 3' Cloning Site: NotI (not destroyed)
How to cite: pLV_PGK_LTB4R(T308A,S310A) was a gift from Sean R Collins (Addgene plasmid # 208090 ; http://n2t.net/addgene:208090 ; RRID:Addgene_208090)
